Addgene plasmid #226709: pRGEB32-CrActin-UBI
Purpose: For CRISPR/Cas-mediated gene editing in model fern species, Ceratopteris richardii; expresses guide RNAs from CrActin promoter and Cas9 from maize ubiquitin (ZmUbi) promoter.
Depositing lab: Fenglin Deng. Depositing organization: Yangtze University. Publication: Efficient gene editing of a model fern species through gametophyte-based transformation. Jiang W, Deng F, Babla M, Chen C, Yang D, Tong T, Qin Y, Chen G, Marchant B, Soltis P, Soltis DE, Zeng F, Chen ZH. Plant Physiol. 2024 Sep 12:kiae473. doi: 10.1093/plphys/kiae473. PubMed 39268871.
Backbone
  Vector backbone: pCambia1300
  Vector type: CRISPR
  Selectable markers: Hygromycin
Growth in bacteria
  Bacterial resistance: Kanamycin, 50 μg/mL
  Growth temperature: 37°C
  Growth strain: DH5alpha
  Copy number: High Copy
Gene/Insert
  Gene/Insert name: CrActin
  Species: C. richardii
  Cloning method: Restriction Enzyme; 5′ cloning site Unknown (unknown if destroyed); 3′ cloning site Unknown (unknown if destroyed)
Terms and licenses: Academic/Nonprofit Terms; Industry Terms: Not Available to Industry
Depositor comments: Please visit https://doi.org/10.1101/2024.04.10.588889 for bioRxiv preprint.
How to cite: pRGEB32-CrActin-UBI was a gift from Fenglin Deng (Addgene plasmid # 226709 ; http://n2t.net/addgene:226709 ; RRID:Addgene_226709)
