[The description below was written by a language model from this plasmid's Addgene catalogue record and pLannotate feature annotations shown in this document.]
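Description:
pRGEB32-CrActin-UBI is a 16.7 kb Agrobacterium binary vector built on the pCambia1300 backbone for CRISPR/Cas9 gene editing in the model fern Ceratopteris richardii. Outside the T-DNA it carries a high-copy ColE1/pMB1-type origin with the pBR322 bom site for propagation in E. coli. The pVS1 oriV, RepA and StaA functions provide replication and stable maintenance in Agrobacterium. A kanamycin resistance gene gives bacterial selection. Between the nopaline-type left and right T-DNA borders, next to the left border, sits a plant selection cassette. It consists of a hygromycin phosphotransferase gene driven by an enhanced CaMV 35S promoter and ended by the CaMV poly(A) signal.

The editing payload consists of two expression units. According to the catalogue entry, guide RNAs are expressed from a C. richardii actin (CrActin) promoter. In the feature table this region appears only as fragments with homology to actin coding sequences, suggesting that the cloned fern sequence includes some actin-like sequence. It lies directly upstream of a Streptococcus pyogenes gRNA scaffold, a partial second scaffold and a NOS terminator. An actin promoter would be expected to be transcribed by Pol II rather than from a conventional U3/U6 Pol III promoter. The record does not state how guides are processed or which cloning sites accept spacers.

Downstream, a ubiquitin promoter drives full-length S. pyogenes Cas9, annotated as contiguous N- and C-terminal portions. Cas9 carries a C-terminal nucleoplasmin NLS and is flanked by attB1 and attB2 Gateway sites, followed by a 3xFLAG fragment and a second NOS terminator. The catalogue describes this promoter as maize ZmUbi, whereas the automated annotation matches it to rice RUBQ2, and the record does not resolve the discrepancy. The associated work concerns gametophyte-based transformation of the fern.
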