Features (pLannotate 1.2.2; 31 found; start..end, strand, type, name):
     25..49      +  CDS            3xFLAG (fragment): three tandem FLAG® epitope tags, followed by an enterokinase cleavage site
     71..323     +  terminator     NOS terminator: nopaline synthase terminator and poly(A) signal
    328..485     +  CDS            lacZα (fragment): LacZα fragment of β-galactosidase; lacZ fragment
    551..575     +  misc_feature   RB T-DNA repeat: right border repeat from nopaline C58 T-DNA
    915..1316    +  CDS            Y4CG_SINFN (fragment): Protein inferred from homology: Swiss-Prot protein existence level 3. From Sinorhizobium fredii (strain NBRC 101917 / NGR234).
   1876..2505    +  CDS            pVS1 StaA: stability protein from the Pseudomonas plasmid pVS1 (Heeb et al., 2000)
   2934..4007    +  CDS            pVS1 RepA: replication protein from the Pseudomonas plasmid pVS1 (Heeb et al., 2000)
   4073..4267    +  rep_origin     pVS1 oriV: origin of replication for the Pseudomonas plasmid pVS1 (Heeb et al., 2000)
   4470..4509    +  CDS            rop (fragment): Rop protein, which maintains plasmids at low copy number; rop
   4611..4751    +  misc_feature   bom: basis of mobility region from pBR322
   4937..5525    -  rep_origin     ori: high-copy-number ColE1/pMB1/pBR322/pUC origin of replication
   5612..6406    -  CDS            KanR: aminoglycoside phosphotransferase; aphA-3; confers resistance to kanamycin
   6831..6855    +  misc_feature   LB T-DNA repeat: left border repeat from nopaline C58 T-DNA
   6933..7107    -  polyA_signal   CaMV poly(A) signal: cauliflower mosaic virus polyadenylation signal
   7148..8173    -  CDS            HygR: hygromycin B phosphotransferase confers resistance to hygromycin
   8240..8916    -  promoter       CaMV 35S promoter (enhanced): cauliflower mosaic virus 35S promoter with a duplicated enhancer region
   9006..9094    +  CDS            lacI (fragment): lac repressor; lacI; The lac repressor binds to the lac operator to inhibit transcription in E. coli. This inhibition can be relieved by adding lactose or isopropyl-β-D-thiogalactopyranoside (IPTG).
   9107..9128    +  protein_bind   CAP binding site: CAP binding activates transcription in the presence of cAMP. E. coli catabolite activator protein
   9143..9173    +  promoter       lac promoter: promoter for the E. coli lac operon
   9177..9199    +  protein_bind   lac operator (fragment): The lac repressor binds to the lac operator to inhibit transcription in E. coli. This inhibition can be relieved by adding lactose or isopropyl-β-D-thiogalactopyranoside (IPTG). lac repressor encoded by lacI
   9468..9527    +  CDS            AC75 (fragment): ACT7_SOLTU - Protein inferred from homology: Swiss-Prot protein existence level 3. Actins are highly conserved proteins that are involved in various types of cell motility and are ubiquitously expressed in all eukaryotic cells. Essential component of cell cytoskeleton; plays an important role in cytoplasmic streaming, cell shape determination, cell division, organelle movement and extension growth. From Solanum tuberosum (Potato).
   9602..10237   +  CDS            act23 (fragment): ACT23_DICDI - Experimental evidence at protein level: Swiss-Prot protein existence level 1. Actins are highly conserved proteins that are involved in various types of cell motility and are ubiquitously expressed in all eukaryotic cells. Multiple isoforms are involved in various cellular functions such as cytoskeleton structure, cell mobility, chromosome movement and muscle contraction (By similarity). From Dictyostelium discoideum (Slime mold).
  10233..10308   +  misc_RNA       gRNA scaffold: guide RNA scaffold for the Streptococcus pyogenes CRISPR/Cas9 system
  10315..10358   +  misc_RNA       gRNA scaffold (fragment): guide RNA scaffold for the Streptococcus pyogenes CRISPR/Cas9 system
  10382..10634   +  terminator     NOS terminator: nopaline synthase terminator and poly(A) signal
  10642..12351   +  promoter       Ubi promoter: RUBQ2; promoter for the rice (Oryza sativa) polyubiquitin gene RUBQ2
  12362..12386   +  protein_bind   attB1: mutant version of attB; recombination site for the Gateway® BP reaction BP Clonase™
  12548..14149   +  CDS            Cas9(N): N-terminal portion of Streptococcus pyogenes Cas9 (Zetsche et al., 2015)
  14150..16648   +  CDS            Cas9(C): C-terminal portion of Streptococcus pyogenes Cas9 (Zetsche et al., 2015)
  16649..16696   +  CDS            nucleoplasmin NLS: bipartite nuclear localization signal from nucleoplasmin
  16729..15      -  protein_bind   attB2 (across the origin): mutant version of attB; recombination site for the Gateway® BP reaction BP Clonase™
>Addgene plasmid #226709 | pRGEB32-CrActin-UBI | addgene full sequence | sequence record 453880 | Addgene NGS Result
CTTGTACAAAGTGGTTGATAACAGCGACTACAAGGATGACGATGACAAGGCTTAGAGCTCGAATTTCCCC
GATCGTTCAAACATTTGGCAATAAAGTTTCTTAAGATTGAATCCTGTTGCCGGTCTTGCGATGATTATCA
TATAATTTCTGTTGAATTACGTTAAGCATGTAATAATTAACATGTAATGCATGACGTTATTTATGAGATG
GGTTTTTATGATTAGAGTCCCGCAATTATACATTTAATACGCGATAGAAAACAAAATATAGCGCGCAAAC
TAGGATAAATTATCGCGCGCGGTGTCATCTATGTTACTAGATCGGGAATTCACTGGCCGTCGTTTTACAA
CGTCGTGACTGGGAAAACCCTGGCGTTACCCAACTTAATCGCCTTGCAGCACATCCCCCTTTCGCCAGCT
GGCGTAATAGCGAAGAGGCCCGCACCGATCGCCCTTCCCAACAGTTGCGCAGCCTGAATGGCGAATGCTA
GAGCAGCTTGAGCTTGGATCAGATTGTCGTTTCCCGCCTTCAGTTTAAACTATCAGTGTTTGACAGGATA
TATTGGCGGGTAAACCTAAGAGAAAAGAGCGTTTATTAGAATAATCGGATATTTAAAAGGGCGTGAAAAG
GTTTATCCGTTCGTCCATTTGTATGTGCATGCCAACCACAGGGTTCCCCTCGGGATCAAAGTACTTTGAT
CCAACCCCTCCGCTGCTATAGTGCAGTCGGCTTCTGACGTTCAGTGCAGCCGTCTTCTGAAAACGACATG
TCGCACAAGTCCTAAGTTACGCGACAGGCTGCCGCCCTGCCCTTTTCCTGGCGTTTTCTTGTCGCGTGTT
TTAGTCGCATAAAGTAGAATACTTGCGACTAGAACCGGAGACATTACGCCATGAACAAGAGCGCCGCCGC
TGGCCTGCTGGGCTATGCCCGCGTCAGCACCGACGACCAGGACTTGACCAACCAACGGGCCGAACTGCAC
GCGGCCGGCTGCACCAAGCTGTTTTCCGAGAAGATCACCGGCACCAGGCGCGACCGCCCGGAGCTGGCCA
GGATGCTTGACCACCTACGCCCTGGCGACGTTGTGACAGTGACCAGGCTAGACCGCCTGGCCCGCAGCAC
CCGCGACCTACTGGACATTGCCGAGCGCATCCAGGAGGCCGGCGCGGGCCTGCGTAGCCTGGCAGAGCCG
TGGGCCGACACCACCACGCCGGCCGGCCGCATGGTGTTGACCGTGTTCGCCGGCATTGCCGAGTTCGAGC
GTTCCCTAATCATCGACCGCACCCGGAGCGGGCGCGAGGCCGCCAAGGCCCGAGGCGTGAAGTTTGGCCC
CCGCCCTACCCTCACCCCGGCACAGATCGCGCACGCCCGCGAGCTGATCGACCAGGAAGGCCGCACCGTG
AAAGAGGCGGCTGCACTGCTTGGCGTGCATCGCTCGACCCTGTACCGCGCACTTGAGCGCAGCGAGGAAG
TGACGCCCACCGAGGCCAGGCGGCGCGGTGCCTTCCGTGAGGACGCATTGACCGAGGCCGACGCCCTGGC
GGCCGCCGAGAATGAACGCCAAGAGGAACAAGCATGAAACCGCACCAGGACGGCCAGGACGAACCGTTTT
TCATTACCGAAGAGATCGAGGCGGAGATGATCGCGGCCGGGTACGTGTTCGAGCCGCCCGCGCACGTCTC
AACCGTGCGGCTGCATGAAATCCTGGCCGGTTTGTCTGATGCCAAGCTGGCGGCCTGGCCGGCCAGCTTG
GCCGCTGAAGAAACCGAGCGCCGCCGTCTAAAAAGGTGATGTGTATTTGAGTAAAACAGCTTGCGTCATG
CGGTCGCTGCGTATATGATGCGATGAGTAAATAAACAAATACGCAAGGGGAACGCATGAAGGTTATCGCT
GTACTTAACCAGAAAGGCGGGTCAGGCAAGACGACCATCGCAACCCATCTAGCCCGCGCCCTGCAACTCG
CCGGGGCCGATGTTCTGTTAGTCGATTCCGATCCCCAGGGCAGTGCCCGCGATTGGGCGGCCGTGCGGGA
AGATCAACCGCTAACCGTTGTCGGCATCGACCGCCCGACGATTGACCGCGACGTGAAGGCCATCGGCCGG
CGCGACTTCGTAGTGATCGACGGAGCGCCCCAGGCGGCGGACTTGGCTGTGTCCGCGATCAAGGCAGCCG
ACTTCGTGCTGATTCCGGTGCAGCCAAGCCCTTACGACATATGGGCCACCGCCGACCTGGTGGAGCTGGT
TAAGCAGCGCATTGAGGTCACGGATGGAAGGCTACAAGCGGCCTTTGTCGTGTCGCGGGCGATCAAAGGC
ACGCGCATCGGCGGTGAGGTTGCCGAGGCGCTGGCCGGGTACGAGCTGCCCATTCTTGAGTCCCGTATCA
CGCAGCGCGTGAGCTACCCAGGCACTGCCGCCGCCGGCACAACCGTTCTTGAATCAGAACCCGAGGGCGA
CGCTGCCCGCGAGGTCCAGGCGCTGGCCGCTGAAATTAAATCAAAACTCATTTGAGTTAATGAGGTAAAG
AGAAAATGAGCAAAAGCACAAACACGCTAAGTGCCGGCCGTCCGAGCGCACGCAGCAGCAAGGCTGCAAC
GTTGGCCAGCCTGGCAGACACGCCAGCCATGAAGCGGGTCAACTTTCAGTTGCCGGCGGAGGATCACACC
AAGCTGAAGATGTACGCGGTACGCCAAGGCAAGACCATTACCGAGCTGCTATCTGAATACATCGCGCAGC
TACCAGAGTAAATGAGCAAATGAATAAATGAGTAGATGAATTTTAGCGGCTAAAGGAGGCGGCATGGAAA
ATCAAGAACAACCAGGCACCGACGCCGTGGAATGCCCCATGTGTTGAGGAACGGGCGGTTGGCCAGGCGT
AAGCGGCTGGGTTGCCTGCCGGCCCTGCAATGGCACTGGAACCCCCAAGCCCGAGGAATCGGCGTGAGCG
GTCGCAAACCATCCGGCCCGGTACAAATCGGCGCGGCGCTGGGTGATGACCTGGTGGAGAAGTTGAAGGC
CGCGCAGGCCGCCCAGCGGCAACGCATCGAGGCAGAAGCACGCCCCGGTGAATCGTGGCAAGCGGCCGCT
GATCGAATCCGCAAAGAATCCCGGCAACCGCCGGCAGCCGGTGCGCCGTCGATTAGGAAGCCGCCCAAGG
GCGACGAGCAACCAGATTTTTTCGTTCCGATGCTCTATGACGTGGGCACCCGCGATAGTCGCAGCATCAT
GGACGTGGCCGTTTTCCGTCTGTCGAAGCGTGACCGACGAGCTGGCGAGGTGATCCGCTACGAGCTTCCA
GACGGGCACGTAGAGGTTTCCGCAGGGCCGGCCGGCATGGCCAGTGTGTGGGATTACGACCTGGTACTGA
TGGCGGTTTCCCATCTAACCGAATCCATGAACCGATACCGGGAAGGGAAGGGAGACAAGCCCGGCCGCGT
GTTCCGTCCACACGTTGCGGACGTACTCAAGTTCTGCCGGCGAGCCGATGGCGGAAAGCAGAAAGACGAC
CTGGTAGAAACCTGCATTCGGTTAAACACCACGCACGTTGCCATGCAGCGTACGAAGAAGGCCAAGAACG
GCCGCCTGGTGACGGTATCCGAGGGTGAAGCCTTGATTAGCCGCTACAAGATCGTAAAGAGCGAAACCGG
GCGGCCGGAGTACATCGAGATCGAGCTAGCTGATTGGATGTACCGCGAGATCACAGAAGGCAAGAACCCG
GACGTGCTGACGGTTCACCCCGATTACTTTTTGATCGATCCCGGCATCGGCCGTTTTCTCTACCGCCTGG
CACGCCGCGCCGCAGGCAAGGCAGAAGCCAGATGGTTGTTCAAGACGATCTACGAACGCAGTGGCAGCGC
CGGAGAGTTCAAGAAGTTCTGTTTCACCGTGCGCAAGCTGATCGGGTCAAATGACCTGCCGGAGTACGAT
TTGAAGGAGGAGGCGGGGCAGGCTGGCCCGATCCTAGTCATGCGCTACCGCAACCTGATCGAGGGCGAAG
CATCCGCCGGTTCCTAATGTACGGAGCAGATGCTAGGGCAAATTGCCCTAGCAGGGGAAAAAGGTCGAAA
AGCACTCTTTCCTGTGAATAGCACGTACATTGGGAACCCAAAGCCGTACATTGGGAACCGGAACCCGTAC
ATTGGGAACCCAAAGCCGTACATTGGGAACCGGTCACACATGTAAGTGACTGATATAAAAGAGAAAAAAG
GCGATTTTTCCGCCTAAAACTCTTTAAAACTTATTAAAACTCTTAAAACCCGCCTGGCCTGTGCATAACT
GTCTGGCCAGCGCACAGCCGAAGAGCTGCAAAAAGCGCCTACCCTTCGGTCGCTGCGCTCCCTACGCCCC
GCCGCTTCGCGTCGGCCTATCGCGGCCGCTGGCCGCTCAAAAATGGCTGGCCTACGGCCAGGCAATCTAC
CAGGGCGCGGACAAGCCGCGCCGTCGCCACTCGACCGCCGGCGCCCACATCAAGGCACCCTGCCTCGCGC
GTTTCGGTGATGACGGTGAAAACCTCTGACACATGCAGCTCCCGGAGACGGTCACAGCTTGTCTGTAAGC
GGATGCCGGGAGCAGACAAGCCCGTCAGGGCGCGTCAGCGGGTGTTGGCGGGTGTCGGGGCGCAGCCATG
ACCCAGTCACGTAGCGATAGCGGAGTGTATACTGGCTTAACTATGCGGCATCAGAGCAGATTGTACTGAG
AGTGCACCATATGCGGTGTGAAATACCGCACAGATGCGTAAGGAGAAAATACCGCATCAGGCGCTCTTCC
GCTTCCTCGCTCACTGACTCGCTGCGCTCGGTCGTTCGGCTGCGGCGAGCGGTATCAGCTCACTCAAAGG
CGGTAATACGGTTATCCACAGAATCAGGGGATAACGCAGGAAAGAACATGTGAGCAAAAGGCCAGCAAAA
GGCCAGGAACCGTAAAAAGGCCGCGTTGCTGGCGTTTTTCCATAGGCTCCGCCCCCCTGACGAGCATCAC
AAAAATCGACGCTCAAGTCAGAGGTGGCGAAACCCGACAGGACTATAAAGATACCAGGCGTTTCCCCCTG
GAAGCTCCCTCGTGCGCTCTCCTGTTCCGACCCTGCCGCTTACCGGATACCTGTCCGCCTTTCTCCCTTC
GGGAAGCGTGGCGCTTTCTCATAGCTCACGCTGTAGGTATCTCAGTTCGGTGTAGGTCGTTCGCTCCAAG
CTGGGCTGTGTGCACGAACCCCCCGTTCAGCCCGACCGCTGCGCCTTATCCGGTAACTATCGTCTTGAGT
CCAACCCGGTAAGACACGACTTATCGCCACTGGCAGCAGCCACTGGTAACAGGATTAGCAGAGCGAGGTA
TGTAGGCGGTGCTACAGAGTTCTTGAAGTGGTGGCCTAACTACGGCTACACTAGAAGGACAGTATTTGGT
ATCTGCGCTCTGCTGAAGCCAGTTACCTTCGGAAAAAGAGTTGGTAGCTCTTGATCCGGCAAACAAACCA
CCGCTGGTAGCGGTGGTTTTTTTGTTTGCAAGCAGCAGATTACGCGCAGAAAAAAAGGATCTCAAGAAGA
TCCTTTGATCTTTTCTACGGGGTCTGACGCTCAGTGGAACGAAAACTCACGTTAAGGGATTTTGGTCATG
CATTCTAGGTACTAAAACAATTCATCCAGTAAAATATAATATTTTATTTTCTCCCAATCAGGCTTGATCC
CCAGTAAGTCAAAAAATAGCTCGACATACTGTTCTTCCCCGATATCCTCCCTGATCGACCGGACGCAGAA
GGCAATGTCATACCACTTGTCCGCCCTGCCGCTTCTCCCAAGATCAATAAAGCCACTTACTTTGCCATCT
TTCACAAAGATGTTGCTGTCTCCCAGGTCGCCGTGGGAAAAGACAAGTTCCTCTTCGGGCTTTTCCGTCT
TTAAAAAATCATACAGCTCGCGCGGATCTTTAAATGGAGTGTCTTCTTCCCAGTTTTCGCAATCCACATC
GGCCAGATCGTTATTCAGTAAGTAATCCAATTCGGCTAAGCGGCTGTCTAAGCTATTCGTATAGGGACAA
TCCGATATGTCGATGGAGTGAAAGAGCCTGATGCACTCCGCATACAGCTCGATAATCTTTTCAGGGCTTT
GTTCATCTTCATACTCTTCCGAGCAAAGGACGCCATCGGCCTCACTCATGAGCAGATTGCTCCAGCCATC
ATGCCGTTCAAAGTGCAGGACCTTTGGAACAGGCAGCTTTCCTTCCAGCCATAGCATCATGTCCTTTTCC
CGTTCCACATCATAGGTGGTCCCTTTATACCGGCTGTCCGTCATTTTTAAATATAGGTTTTCATTTTCTC
CCACCAGCTTATATACCTTAGCAGGAGACATTCCTTCCGTATCTTTTACGCAGCGGTATTTTTCGATCAG
TTTTTTCAATTCCGGTGATATTCTCATTTTAGCCATTTATTATTTCCTTCCTCTTTTCTACAGTATTTAA
AGATACCCCAAGAAGCTAATTATAACAAGACGAACTCCAATTCACTGTTCCTTGCATTCTAAAACCTTAA
ATACCAGAAAACAGCTTTTTCAAAGTTGTTTTCAAAGTTGGCGTATAACATAGTATCGACGGAGCCGATT
TTGAAACCGCGGTGATCACAGGCAGCAACGCTCTGTCATCGTTACAATCAACATGCTACCCTCCGCGAGA
TCATCCGTGTTTCAAACCCGGCAGCTTAGTTGCCGTTCTTCCGAATAGCATCGGTAACATGAGCAAAGTC
TGCCGCCTTACAACGGCTCTCCCGCTGACGCCGTCCCGGACTGATGGGCTGCCTGTATCGAGTGGTGATT
TTGTGCCGAGCTGCCGGTCGGGGAGCTGTTGGCTGGCTGGTGGCAGGATATATTGTGGTGTAAACAAATT
GACGCTTAGACAACTTAATAACACATTGCGGACGTTTTTAATGTACTGAATTAACGCCGAATTAATTCGG
GGGATCTGGATTTTAGTACTGGATTTTGGTTTTAGGAATTAGAAATTTTATTGATAGAAGTATTTTACAA
ATACAAATACATACTAAGGGTTTCTTATATGCTCAACACATGAGCGAAACCCTATAGGAACCCTAATTCC
CTTATCTGGGAACTACTCACACATTATTATGGAGAAACTCGAGCTTGTCGATCGACAGATCCCGGTCGGC
ATCTACTCTATTTCTTTGCCCTCGGACGAGTGCTGGGGCGTCGGTTTCCACTATCGGCGAGTACTTCTAC
ACAGCCATCGGTCCAGACGGCCGCGCTTCTGCGGGCGATTTGTGTACGCCCGACAGTCCCGGCTCCGGAT
CGGACGATTGCGTCGCATCGACCCTGCGCCCAAGCTGCATCATCGAAATTGCCGTCAACCAAGCTCTGAT
AGAGTTGGTCAAGACCAATGCGGAGCATATACGCCCGGAGTCGTGGCGATCCTGCAAGCTCCGGATGCCT
CCGCTCGAAGTAGCGCGTCTGCTGCTCCATACAAGCCAACCACGGCCTCCAGAAGAAGATGTTGGCGACC
TCGTATTGGGAATCCCCGAACATCGCCTCGCTCCAGTCAATGACCGCTGTTATGCGGCCATTGTCCGTCA
GGACATTGTTGGAGCCGAAATCCGCGTGCACGAGGTGCCGGACTTCGGGGCAGTCCTCGGCCCAAAGCAT
CAGCTCATCGAGAGCCTGCGCGACGGACGCACTGACGGTGTCGTCCATCACAGTTTGCCAGTGATACACA
TGGGGATCAGCAATCGCGCATATGAAATCACGCCATGTAGTGTATTGACCGATTCCTTGCGGTCCGAATG
GGCCGAACCCGCTCGTCTGGCTAAGATCGGCCGCAGCGATCGCATCCATAGCCTCCGCGACCGGTTGTAG
AACAGCGGGCAGTTCGGTTTCAGGCAGGTCTTGCAACGTGACACCCTGTGAACGGCGGGAGATGCAATAG
GTCAGGCTCTCGCTAAACTCCCCAATGTCAAGCACTTCCGGAATCGGGAGCGCGGCCGATGCAAAGTGCC
GATAAACATAACGATCTTTGTAGAAACCATCGGCGCAGCTATTTACCCGCAGGACATATCCACGCCCTCC
TACATCGAAGCTGAAAGCACGAGATTCTTCGCCCTCCGAGAGCTGCATCAGGTCGGAGACGCTGTCGAAC
TTTTCGATCAGAAACTTCTCGACAGACGTCGCGGTGAGTTCAGGCTTTTTCATATCTCATTGCCCCCCGG
ATCTGCGAAAGCTCGAGAGAGATAGATTTGTAGAGAGAGACTGGTGATTTCAGCGTGTCCTCTCCAAATG
AAATGAACTTCCTTATATAGAGGAAGGGTCTTGCGAAGGATAGTGGGATTGTGCGTCATCCCTTACGTCA
GTGGAGATATCACATCAATCCACTTGCTTTGAAGACGTGGTTGGAACGTCTTCTTTTTCCACGATGCTCC
TCGTGGGTGGGGGTCCATCTTTGGGACCACTGTCGGCAGAGGCATCTTGAACGATAGCCTTTCCTTTATC
GCAATGATGGCATTTGTAGGTGCCACCTTCCTTTTCTACTGTCCTTTTGATGAAGTGACAGATAGCTGGG
CAATGGAATCCGAGGAGGTTTCCCGATATTACCCTTTGTTGAAAAGTCTCAATAGCCCTTTGGTCTTCTG
AGACTGTATCTTTGATATTCTTGGAGTAGACGAGAGTGTCGTGCTCCACCATGTTCACATCAATCCACTT
GCTTTGAAGACGTGGTTGGAACGTCTTCTTTTTCCACGATGCTCCTCGTGGGTGGGGGTCCATCTTTGGG
ACCACTGTCGGCAGAGGCATCTTGAACGATAGCCTTTCCTTTATCGCAATGATGGCATTTGTAGGTGCCA
CCTTCCTTTTCTACTGTCCTTTTGATGAAGTGACAGATAGCTGGGCAATGGAATCCGAGGAGGTTTCCCG
ATATTACCCTTTGTTGAAAAGTCTCAATAGCCCTTTGGTCTTCTGAGACTGTATCTTTGATATTCTTGGA
GTAGACGAGAGTGTCGTGCTCCACCATGTTGGCAAGCTGCTCTAGCCAATACGCAAACCGCCTCTCCCCG
CGCGTTGGCCGATTCATTAATGCAGCTGGCACGACAGGTTTCCCGACTGGAAAGCGGGCAGTGAGCGCAA
CGCAATTAATGTGAGTTAGCTCACTCATTAGGCACCCCAGGCTTTACACTTTATGCTTCCGGCTCGTATG
TTGTGTGGAATTGTGAGCGGATAACAATTTCACACAGGAAACAGCTATGACATGATTACGCCAAGCTTTC
TCATATTGCTGCTTATTCTATAAAATAAATGAAAATTGTGTAGAAATCTGCTAATATGGTCTAGATCTCT
TTAATTCTGCCTTTACATACCTTCACTATTTAGCTTAGATTGTGTTTTCTGTGTTTCGTATAAGGGATCT
TTTTTATTTTCGTGCTGCTTAGCGTTCAACTCAGGTTTTAAATTTGTTTTATCAACTAGGTCCATTATCT
AACAAAGCTAAGGGAAAATGGCTGATGTGGACGAAGTTCAACCGCTTGTTTGTGATAATGGTTCTGGGAT
GGTCAAGGTAATGCCAAAGTTTTGTCTGGTTTCTTGTCTATTGCTTCATGTACAACAACAACACATCCAT
TTTCTTCAATTCAGGCTGGATTTGCTGGCGATGATGCCCCTCGGGCTGTATTTCCTAGCATTGTGGGTCG
TCCTAGACATACTGGGGTCATGGTTGGTATGGGCCAAAAAGATGCATATGTTGGTGATGAGGCTCAATCA
AAGCGTGGGATTCTTACATTGAAGTACCCTATCGAGCATGGTATTGTGACGAATTGGGATGATATGGAGA
AGATATGGCACCATACTTTCTATAATGAGCTACGTGTTGCTCCAGAGGAGCATCCAGTTCTGCTCACTGA
AGCTCCATTGAATCCGAAGGCCAATCGAGAAAAAATGACACAGATCATGTTTGACACGTTCAATGCTCCA
GCTATGTATGTTGCAATTCAAGCTGTGTTATCACTTTATGCAAGTGGAAGGACCACAGGTATGTATTTTA
TGTCTTTCCTTGAATGCTATTTGTATTTCAACAAATACATATATAATTTCTAAGTCCAAAAAAATCATGG
GTTGATGAGCTTCTCAGGTATCGTGCTGGATTCTGGTGATGGAGTCACGCACACAGTGCCCATTTATGAG
GGTTATGCATTGCCCCATGCTATCCTGCGACTGGATCTTGCAGGTCGGGATTTAACTGATGCTCTTGGAG
ACCGAGGTCTCGGTTTTAGAGCTAGAAATAGCAAGTTAAAATAAGGCTAGTCCGTTATCAACTTGAAAAA
GTGGCACCGAGTCGGTGCTTTTTTGTTTTAGAGCTAGAAATAGCAAGTTAAAATAAGGCTAGTCCGTTTT
TAGCGCGTGCATGCCTGCAGGGATCGTTCAAACATTTGGCAATAAAGTTTCTTAAGATTGAATCCTGTTG
CCGGTCTTGCGATGATTATCATATAATTTCTGTTGAATTACGTTAAGCATGTAATAATTAACATGTAATG
CATGACGTTATTTATGAGATGGGTTTTTATGATTAGAGTCCCGCAATTATACATTTAATACGCGATAGAA
AACAAAATATAGCGCGCAAACTAGGATAAATTATCGCGCGCGGTGTCATCTATGTTACTAGATCTCCACA
AATTCGGGTCAAGGCGGAAGCCAGCGCGCCACCCCACGTCAGCAAATACGGAGGCGCGGGGTTGACGGCG
TCACCCGGTCCTAACGGCGACCAACAAACCAGCCAGAAGAAATTACAGTAAAAAAAAAGTAAATTGCACT
TTGATCCACCTTTTATTACCTAAGTCTCAATTTGGATCACCCTTAAACCTATCTTTTCAATTTGGGCCGG
GTTGTGGTTTGGACTACCATGAACAACTTTTCGTCATGTCTAACTTCCCTTTCAGCAAACATATGAACCA
TATATAGAGGAGATCGGCCGTATACTAGAGCTGATGTGTTTAAGGTCGTTGATTGCACGAGAAAAAAAAA
TCCAAATCGCAACAATAGCAAATTTATCTGGTTCAAAGTGAAAAGATATGTTTAAAGGTAGTCCAAAGTA
AAACTTATAGATAATAAAATGTGGTCCAAAGCGTAATTCACTCAAAAAAAATCAACGAGACGTGTACCAA
ACGGAGACAAACGGCATCTTCTCGAAATTTCCCAACCGCTCGCTCGCCCGCCTCGTCTTCCCGGAAACCG
CGGTGGTTTCAGCGTGGCGGATTCTCCAAGCAGACGGAGACGTCACGGCACGGGACTCCTCCCACCACCC
AACCGCCATAAATACCAGCCCCCTCATCTCCTCTCCTCGCATCAGCTCCACCCCCGAAAAATTTCTCCCC
AATCTCGCGAGGCTCTCGTCGTCGAATCGAATCCTCTCGCGTCCTCAAGGTACGCTGCTTCTCCTCTCCT
CGCTTCGTTTCGATTCGATTTCGGACGGGTGAGGTTGTTTTGTTGCTAGATCCGATTGGTGGTTAGGGTT
GTCGATGTGATTATCGTGAGATGTTTAGGGGTTGTAGATCTGATGGTTGTGATTTGGGCACGGTTGGTTC
GATAGGTGGAATCGTGGTTAGGTTTTGGGATTGGATGTTGGTTCTGATGATTGGGGGGAATTTTTACGGT
TAGATGAATTGTTGGATGATTCGATTGGGGAAATCGGTGTAGATCTGTTGGGGAATTGTGGAACTAGTCA
TGCCTGAGTGATTGGTGCGATTTGTAGCGTGTTCCATCTTGTAGGCCTTGTTGCGAGCATGTTCAGATCT
ACTGTTCCGCTCTTGATTGAGTTATTGGTGCCATGGGTTGGTGCAAACACAGGCTTTAATATGTTATATC
TGTTTTGTGTTTGATGTAGATCTGTAGGGTAGTTCTTCTTAGACATGGTTCAATTATGTAGCTTGTGCGT
TTCGATTTGATTTCATATGTTCACAGATTAGATAATGATGAACTCTTTTAATTAATTGTCAATGGTAAAT
AGGAAGTCTTGTCGCTATATCTGTCATAATGATCTCATGTTACTATCTGCCAGTAATTTATGCTAAGAAC
TATATTAGAATATCATGTTACAATCTGTAGTAATATCATGTTACAATCTGTAGTTCATCTATATAATCTA
TTGTGGTAATTTCTTTTTACTATCTGTGTGAAGATTATTGCCACTAGTTCATTCTACTTATTTCTGAAGT
TCAGGATACGTGTGCTGTTACTACCTATCTGAATACATGTGTGATGTGCCTGTTACTATCTTTTTGAATA
CATGTATGTTCTGTTGGAATATGTTTGCTGTTTGATCCGTTGTTGTGTCCTTAATCTTGTGCTAGTTCTT
ACCCTATCTGTTTGGTGATTATTTCTTGCAGATAGTTATCAACAAGTTTGTACAAAAAAGCAGGCTTCGA
AGGAGATAGAACCAATTCTCTAAGGAAATACTTAACCATGGACTATAAGGACCACGACGGAGACTACAAG
GATCATGATATTGATTACAAAGACGATGACGATAAGATGGCCCCAAAGAAGAAGCGGAAGGTCGGTATCC
ACGGAGTCCCAGCAGCCGACAAGAAGTACAGCATCGGCCTGGACATCGGCACCAACTCTGTGGGCTGGGC
CGTGATCACCGACGAGTACAAGGTGCCCAGCAAGAAATTCAAGGTGCTGGGCAACACCGACCGGCACAGC
ATCAAGAAGAACCTGATCGGAGCCCTGCTGTTCGACAGCGGCGAAACAGCCGAGGCCACCCGGCTGAAGA
GAACCGCCAGAAGAAGATACACCAGACGGAAGAACCGGATCTGCTATCTGCAAGAGATCTTCAGCAACGA
GATGGCCAAGGTGGACGACAGCTTCTTCCACAGACTGGAAGAGTCCTTCCTGGTGGAAGAGGATAAGAAG
CACGAGCGGCACCCCATCTTCGGCAACATCGTGGACGAGGTGGCCTACCACGAGAAGTACCCCACCATCT
ACCACCTGAGAAAGAAACTGGTGGACAGCACCGACAAGGCCGACCTGCGGCTGATCTATCTGGCCCTGGC
CCACATGATCAAGTTCCGGGGCCACTTCCTGATCGAGGGCGACCTGAACCCCGACAACAGCGACGTGGAC
AAGCTGTTCATCCAGCTGGTGCAGACCTACAACCAGCTGTTCGAGGAAAACCCCATCAACGCCAGCGGCG
TGGACGCCAAGGCCATCCTGTCTGCCAGACTGAGCAAGAGCAGACGGCTGGAAAATCTGATCGCCCAGCT
GCCCGGCGAGAAGAAGAATGGCCTGTTCGGAAACCTGATTGCCCTGAGCCTGGGCCTGACCCCCAACTTC
AAGAGCAACTTCGACCTGGCCGAGGATGCCAAACTGCAGCTGAGCAAGGACACCTACGACGACGACCTGG
ACAACCTGCTGGCCCAGATCGGCGACCAGTACGCCGACCTGTTTCTGGCCGCCAAGAACCTGTCCGACGC
CATCCTGCTGAGCGACATCCTGAGAGTGAACACCGAGATCACCAAGGCCCCCCTGAGCGCCTCTATGATC
AAGAGATACGACGAGCACCACCAGGACCTGACCCTGCTGAAAGCTCTCGTGCGGCAGCAGCTGCCTGAGA
AGTACAAAGAGATTTTCTTCGACCAGAGCAAGAACGGCTACGCCGGCTACATTGACGGCGGAGCCAGCCA
GGAAGAGTTCTACAAGTTCATCAAGCCCATCCTGGAAAAGATGGACGGCACCGAGGAACTGCTCGTGAAG
CTGAACAGAGAGGACCTGCTGCGGAAGCAGCGGACCTTCGACAACGGCAGCATCCCCCACCAGATCCACC
TGGGAGAGCTGCACGCCATTCTGCGGCGGCAGGAAGATTTTTACCCATTCCTGAAGGACAACCGGGAAAA
GATCGAGAAGATCCTGACCTTCCGCATCCCCTACTACGTGGGCCCTCTGGCCAGGGGAAACAGCAGATTC
GCCTGGATGACCAGAAAGAGCGAGGAAACCATCACCCCCTGGAACTTCGAGGAAGTGGTGGACAAGGGCG
CTTCCGCCCAGAGCTTCATCGAGCGGATGACCAACTTCGATAAGAACCTGCCCAACGAGAAGGTGCTGCC
CAAGCACAGCCTGCTGTACGAGTACTTCACCGTGTATAACGAGCTGACCAAAGTGAAATACGTGACCGAG
GGAATGAGAAAGCCCGCCTTCCTGAGCGGCGAGCAGAAAAAGGCCATCGTGGACCTGCTGTTCAAGACCA
ACCGGAAAGTGACCGTGAAGCAGCTGAAAGAGGACTACTTCAAGAAAATCGAGTGCTTCGACTCCGTGGA
AATCTCCGGCGTGGAAGATCGGTTCAACGCCTCCCTGGGCACATACCACGATCTGCTGAAAATTATCAAG
GACAAGGACTTCCTGGACAATGAGGAAAACGAGGACATTCTGGAAGATATCGTGCTGACCCTGACACTGT
TTGAGGACAGAGAGATGATCGAGGAACGGCTGAAAACCTATGCCCACCTGTTCGACGACAAAGTGATGAA
GCAGCTGAAGCGGCGGAGATACACCGGCTGGGGCAGGCTGAGCCGGAAGCTGATCAACGGCATCCGGGAC
AAGCAGTCCGGCAAGACAATCCTGGATTTCCTGAAGTCCGACGGCTTCGCCAACAGAAACTTCATGCAGC
TGATCCACGACGACAGCCTGACCTTTAAAGAGGACATCCAGAAAGCCCAGGTGTCCGGCCAGGGCGATAG
CCTGCACGAGCACATTGCCAATCTGGCCGGCAGCCCCGCCATTAAGAAGGGCATCCTGCAGACAGTGAAG
GTGGTGGACGAGCTCGTGAAAGTGATGGGCCGGCACAAGCCCGAGAACATCGTGATCGAAATGGCCAGAG
AGAACCAGACCACCCAGAAGGGACAGAAGAACAGCCGCGAGAGAATGAAGCGGATCGAAGAGGGCATCAA
AGAGCTGGGCAGCCAGATCCTGAAAGAACACCCCGTGGAAAACACCCAGCTGCAGAACGAGAAGCTGTAC
CTGTACTACCTGCAGAATGGGCGGGATATGTACGTGGACCAGGAACTGGACATCAACCGGCTGTCCGACT
ACGATGTGGACCATATCGTGCCTCAGAGCTTTCTGAAGGACGACTCCATCGACAACAAGGTGCTGACCAG
AAGCGACAAGAACCGGGGCAAGAGCGACAACGTGCCCTCCGAAGAGGTCGTGAAGAAGATGAAGAACTAC
TGGCGGCAGCTGCTGAACGCCAAGCTGATTACCCAGAGAAAGTTCGACAATCTGACCAAGGCCGAGAGAG
GCGGCCTGAGCGAACTGGATAAGGCCGGCTTCATCAAGAGACAGCTGGTGGAAACCCGGCAGATCACAAA
GCACGTGGCACAGATCCTGGACTCCCGGATGAACACTAAGTACGACGAGAATGACAAGCTGATCCGGGAA
GTGAAAGTGATCACCCTGAAGTCCAAGCTGGTGTCCGATTTCCGGAAGGATTTCCAGTTTTACAAAGTGC
GCGAGATCAACAACTACCACCACGCCCACGACGCCTACCTGAACGCCGTCGTGGGAACCGCCCTGATCAA
AAAGTACCCTAAGCTGGAAAGCGAGTTCGTGTACGGCGACTACAAGGTGTACGACGTGCGGAAGATGATC
GCCAAGAGCGAGCAGGAAATCGGCAAGGCTACCGCCAAGTACTTCTTCTACAGCAACATCATGAACTTTT
TCAAGACCGAGATTACCCTGGCCAACGGCGAGATCCGGAAGCGGCCTCTGATCGAGACAAACGGCGAAAC
CGGGGAGATCGTGTGGGATAAGGGCCGGGATTTTGCCACCGTGCGGAAAGTGCTGAGCATGCCCCAAGTG
AATATCGTGAAAAAGACCGAGGTGCAGACAGGCGGCTTCAGCAAAGAGTCTATCCTGCCCAAGAGGAACA
GCGATAAGCTGATCGCCAGAAAGAAGGACTGGGACCCTAAGAAGTACGGCGGCTTCGACAGCCCCACCGT
GGCCTATTCTGTGCTGGTGGTGGCCAAAGTGGAAAAGGGCAAGTCCAAGAAACTGAAGAGTGTGAAAGAG
CTGCTGGGGATCACCATCATGGAAAGAAGCAGCTTCGAGAAGAATCCCATCGACTTTCTGGAAGCCAAGG
GCTACAAAGAAGTGAAAAAGGACCTGATCATCAAGCTGCCTAAGTACTCCCTGTTCGAGCTGGAAAACGG
CCGGAAGAGAATGCTGGCCTCTGCCGGCGAACTGCAGAAGGGAAACGAACTGGCCCTGCCCTCCAAATAT
GTGAACTTCCTGTACCTGGCCAGCCACTATGAGAAGCTGAAGGGCTCCCCCGAGGATAATGAGCAGAAAC
AGCTGTTTGTGGAACAGCACAAGCACTACCTGGACGAGATCATCGAGCAGATCAGCGAGTTCTCCAAGAG
AGTGATCCTGGCCGACGCTAATCTGGACAAAGTGCTGTCCGCCTACAACAAGCACCGGGATAAGCCCATC
AGAGAGCAGGCCGAGAATATCATCCACCTGTTTACCCTGACCAATCTGGGAGCCCCTGCCGCCTTCAAGT
ACTTTGACACCACCATCGACCGGAAGAGGTACACCAGCACCAAAGAGGTGCTGGACGCCACCCTGATCCA
CCAGAGCATCACCGGCCTGTACGAGACACGGATCGACCTGTCTCAGCTGGGAGGCGACAAAAGGCCGGCG
GCCACGAAAAAGGCCGGCCAGGCAAAAAAGAAAAAGTAAGAATTCGCGGCCGCACTCGAGATATCTAGAC
CCAGCTTT
